>Addgene plasmid #61239 | pENTR-MYC-hDIXDC1-L-WT | addgene partial sequence | sequence record 102964 | pENTR-F 5'-CTACAAACTCTTCCTGTTAGTTAG-3'
ATGATTTTATTTTGACTGATAGTGACCTGTTCGTTGCAACAAATTGATAAGCAATGCTTTTTTATAATGC
CAACTTTGTACAAAAAAGCAGGCTCCACCATGGAGCAGAAGCTTATCTCCGAGGAGGACCTCGGTGGCGG
CCTCGGTTCTATGGGAACCAATTCAGTCGACCTAGCCTGCCTGACCCGAGGGAACTTACTGGACGTCCTG
CAGGAGGGCTTCAATGAGCAACAGCTGCAGGCCTATGTGGCCTGGGTGAATGCACAGCTGAAGAAGAGGC
CAGCAGTGAAGCCTGTGCAGGACCTGCGACAAGATCTCCGGGATGGGGTGATCCTGGCATATCTCATCGA
GATTGTTGCAGGAGAAAAGCTGAGTGGGGTACAGCTGAGTCCCGGTAACCAACAGGAGATGAAGAATAAT
GTGGAGAAAGTGCTACAGTTTGTGGCCTCTAAAAAGATTCGTATGCACCAGACTTCGGCTAAAGATATTG
TGGATGGAAACCTGAAGTCTATCATGAGGCTGGTCCTTGCCTTGGCAGCTCATTTCAAACCTGGCTCCAG
CAGGACGGTGAACCAAGGACGGGACTCCAGAGCCCCTCTGCAAAGTCACCGACCACACTGTGCCACTGCT
GTTGCCCAGGGAGCAGCTGCTGCTCTGGCCGATGTGTGTCATGACATGTCCCGATCAGGACGGGATGTCT
TTCGATATAGACAGAGGAACAGCAGCATGGATGAGGAAATTGAGAATCCATACTGGAGTGTGCGGGCCCT
AGTGCAGCAGTACGAAGGGCAACAAAGGTCCCCGTCTGAATCCAGCTGCTCCAGCCTGACTTCACCCAGT
CCAATCCACAGTGCAAAGAGCGAGTCCATTATAACCC
