>Addgene plasmid #61239 | pENTR-MYC-hDIXDC1-L-WT | addgene partial sequence | sequence record 103022 | pENTR4-R 5'-attttgagacacgggccaga-3'
TTATTTTGACTGATAGTGACCTGTTCGTTGCAACAAATTGATAAGCAATGCTTTCTTATAATGCCAACTT
TGTACAAGAAAGCTGGGTCTAGATATCTCGAGTGCGGCCGCTTAATTCTCTCCATGGTCTTCTTCCACCC
AAGCTACAATTTTCCCTTCCCATCCAGGGATGGCATCATCATCATGGAAAATCTCCTCTTTGACAGTGCC
AAACTCAGGATCCAGTGCTTTGAAGTGATACCGGTGATTTCCTTCCCGATCAATAGCTGCTTTAAAATCC
TTTAACGTCACCTCCTCCAACCTCTTTGGTATATTGACCATGAAGGGCGTAAGTGACCGGTCAGTGAAAT
AGAGCACTTTAGTACAGGTGCTGCTGACAGTTGGAGAGCTCTGTGAGTGAGGCAACTTTGAGTTAGGGGG
CCAGGACTCCCGGTATTCACTACCTACTTGAGTTCTGGGTGACTTGACCCGAACCTTTCTTTCTTGTTTC
TTCTGCGTCTCCATAACATGCAGGCGCTCCATGAGGCTAGAAATGCCCTGCTCCAAGCTGTCAATAGTGT
GGTGCTGAGGATCGTGGCCACTGAAGCTGTTGCGCAGGCTGCGGAGAGCATCTCGAACAAGCTGCAGGTC
GCTGGTCCCTCTGTTGCTGACTGAAGTAGCTCCTTTTCCTGCCGTTGGAAGGAGAAAACCATTGCTTTGA
GAGTTGTGACTGTTGTAGTTGGTCGCCTCATCTGCCTCTCTTTTCATACAGTGAGCCAAGAGGACATCTT
TGTGTTCTAGCTCTCGCTCTAGATCCACCTGGTGGTAACTGACATCAGAGAGTTTCCGGA
