[The description below was written by a language model from this plasmid's Addgene catalogue record.]
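Description:
pENTR-MYC-hDIXDC1-L-WT is a Gateway-style entry clone built on the pENTR-MYC backbone (about 2.3 kb) and carrying the wild-type long isoform of human DIXDC1, also known as Ccd1. The insert is roughly 1.9 kb, giving a total plasmid size of about 4.2 kb. The plasmid is propagated in standard E. coli cloning strains under kanamycin selection. The record does not state its copy number or the origin of replication, and the method used to clone the insert is also unrecorded. No feature table accompanies the entry, so the exact positions of elements such as the recombination sites cannot be confirmed from the record.

The DIXDC1 coding sequence is fused at its N terminus to a MYC epitope tag, which allows the expressed protein to be detected or immunoprecipitated with anti-MYC antibodies. As an entry clone, the plasmid is not itself an expression vector, and the record lists no promoter driving the insert. Entry vectors of this type normally flank the open reading frame with attL recombination sites, so that the tagged cassette can be moved by LR recombination into destination vectors of choice, such as mammalian, lentiviral or retroviral expression backbones, which supply the promoter and selection markers.

The construct is therefore a source clone for generating MYC-tagged wild-type DIXDC1 long-isoform expression plasmids. It was deposited alongside work on an AMPK-independent signalling pathway downstream of the LKB1 tumour suppressor that controls Snail1 and metastatic potential. The "WT" designation suggests it serves as the reference for comparison with mutant versions, although the record does not describe any.
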