Addgene plasmid #61239: pENTR-MYC-hDIXDC1-L-WT
Purpose: Entry clone encoding long isoform of human DIXDC1
Depositing lab: Reuben Shaw. Depositing organization: Salk Institute for Biological Studies. Publication: An AMPK-independent signaling pathway downstream of the LKB1 tumor suppressor controls Snail1 and metastatic potential. Goodwin JM, Svensson RU, Lou HJ, Winslow MM, Turk BE, Shaw RJ. Mol Cell. 2014 Aug 7;55(3):436-50. doi: 10.1016/j.molcel.2014.06.021. Epub 2014 Jul 17. PubMed 25042806.
Backbone
  Vector backbone: pENTR-MYC
  Backbone size w/o insert (bp): 2333
  Total vector size (bp): 4200
  Vector type: ENTR Clone
Growth in bacteria
  Bacterial resistance: Kanamycin, 50 μg/mL
  Growth temperature: 37°C
  Growth strain: DH5alpha
  Copy number: Unknown
Gene/Insert
  Gene/Insert name: human DIXDC1 (alt name: Ccd1)
  Species: H. sapiens (human)
  Insert size (bp): 1900
  GenBank ID: NM_001037954.3
  Entrez Gene: DIXDC1 (a.k.a. CCD1)
  Tag / fusion protein: MYC (N terminal on insert)
  Cloning method: Unknown
  Sequencing primers: 5′ pENTR-F
Terms and licenses: Academic/Nonprofit Terms; Industry Terms: Not Available to Industry
How to cite: pENTR-MYC-hDIXDC1-L-WT was a gift from Reuben Shaw (Addgene plasmid # 61239 ; http://n2t.net/addgene:61239 ; RRID:Addgene_61239)
